>Addgene plasmid #129620 | mCherry-SGEF | addgene full sequence | sequence record 261585 | Addgene NGS Result
TAGTTATTAATAGTAATCAATTACGGGGTCATTAGTTCATAGCCCATATATGGAGTTCCGCGTTACATAA
CTTACGGTAAATGGCCCGCCTGGCTGACCGCCCAACGACCCCCGCCCATTGACGTCAATAATGACGTATG
TTCCCATAGTAACGCCAATAGGGACTTTCCATTGACGTCAATGGGTGGAGTATTTACGGTAAACTGCCCA
CTTGGCAGTACATCAAGTGTATCATATGCCAAGTACGCCCCCTATTGACGTCAATGACGGTAAATGGCCC
GCCTGGCATTATGCCCAGTACATGACCTTATGGGACTTTCCTACTTGGCAGTACATCTACGTATTAGTCA
TCGCTATTACCATGGTGATGCGGTTTTGGCAGTACATCAATGGGCGTGGATAGCGGTTTGACTCACGGGG
ATTTCCAAGTCTCCACCCCATTGACGTCAATGGGAGTTTGTTTTGGCACCAAAATCAACGGGACTTTCCA
AAATGTCGTAACAACTCCGCCCCATTGACGCAAATGGGCGGTAGGCGTGTACGGTGGGAGGTCTATATAA
GCAGAGCTGGTTTAGTGAACCGTCAGATCCGCTAGCGCTACCGGTCGCCACCATGGTGAGCAAGGGCGAG
GAGGATAACATGGCCATCATCAAGGAGTTCATGCGCTTCAAGGTGCACATGGAGGGCTCCGTGAACGGCC
ACGAGTTCGAGATCGAGGGCGAGGGCGAGGGCCGCCCCTACGAGGGCACCCAGACCGCCAAGCTGAAGGT
GACCAAGGGTGGCCCCCTGCCCTTCGCCTGGGACATCCTGTCCCCTCAGTTCATGTACGGCTCCAAGGCC
TACGTGAAGCACCCCGCCGACATCCCCGACTACTTGAAGCTGTCCTTCCCCGAGGGCTTCAAGTGGGAGC
GCGTGATGAACTTCGAGGACGGCGGCGTGGTGACCGTGACCCAGGACTCCTCCCTGCAGGACGGCGAGTT
CATCTACAAGGTGAAGCTGCGCGGCACCAACTTCCCCTCCGACGGCCCCGTAATGCAGAAGAAGACCATG
GGCTGGGAGGCCTCCTCCGAGCGGATGTACCCCGAGGACGGCGCCCTGAAGGGCGAGATCAAGCAGAGGC
TGAAGCTGAAGGACGGCGGCCACTACGACGCTGAGGTCAAGACCACCTACAAGGCCAAGAAGCCCGTGCA
GCTGCCCGGCGCCTACAACGTCAACATCAAGTTGGACATCACCTCCCACAACGAGGACTACACCATCGTG
GAACAGTACGAACGCGCCGAGGGCCGCCACTCCACCGGCGGCATGGACGAGCTGTACAAGTCCGGACTCA
GATCTCGAGCTCAAGCTTCCGAATTCATGGACGGCGAGAGCGAGGTGGATTTTTCTAGCAACAGCATAAC
CCCTTTGTGGCGGAGGCGGTCGATTCCTCAGCCCCACCAGCTTCTGGGCCGGAGCAAGCCGAGGCCCCAG
TCCTACCAGAGCCCCAACGGGTTACTAATTACGGATTTCCCGGTGGAGGACGGAGGGACGCTCTCCGCAG
CGCAGATTCCCGCCCAGGTGCCCACCGCCTCGGACAGCAGGACGGTACATAGGAGCCCCCTGCTTCTGGG
CGCCCAGCGGAGAGCGGTGGCCAATGGTGGGACGGCATCCCCGGAGTACAGGGCTGCCTCTCCTCGACTT
CGACGGCCCAAGTCACCCAAGCTCCCCAAAGCGGTGCCTGGCGGCTCCCCGAAATCCCCAGCAAATGGCG
CGGTGACCTTGCCTGCGCCGCCGCCGCCGCCGGTTCTGCGCCCCCCGCGGACTCCTAACGCGCCCGCCCC
CTGCACCCCCGAGGAGGACCTTACTGGGTTGACTGCCAGCCCGGTGCCTTCGCCCACTGCAAATGGCCTT
GCCGCTAATAACGACTCTCCTGGGTCAGGTTCGCAGTCCGGCCGGAAGGCAAAGGACCCCGAACGGGGGC
TCTTTCCTGGGCCCCAGAAAAGTTCTTCGGAACAAAAACTCCCCCTCCAAAGGCTGCCCTCCCAGGAGAA
CGAGCTCCTCGAGAATCCTTCCGTGGTTTTGAGTACAAACAGCCCCGCCGCCCTCAAAGTGGGGAAGCAG
CAGATCATTCCGAAGAGTCTGGCCTCGGAAATTAAAATAAGTAAATCCAACAATCAAAATGTGGAGCCCC
ACAAGAGACTCCTCAAGGTGCGCAGCATGGTGGAGGGCCTAGGAGGACCCCTGGGTCACGCAGGGGAGGA
GAGTGAGGTCGATAACGACGTGGATAGCCCAGGGTCTCTGCGGAGAGGCTTGCGGTCCACGTCTTATCGC
AGGGCAGTGGTCAGTGGCTTTGATTTTGACAGTCCTACCAGCTCGAAGAAGAAGAACAGAATGTCCCAGC
CTGTTCTGAAAGTGGTGATGGAAGACAAGGAGAAGTTTTCCAGTCTGGGAAGGATAAAGAAAAAAATGCT
GAAAGGACAAGGAACATTTGATGGGGAAGAAAATGCTGTCCTGTATCAAAACTACAAGGAAAAGGCCCTT
GACATTGATTCTGATGAAGAGTCAGAGCCCAAAGAACAGAAGTCAGATGAAAAAATTGTGATTCACCATA
AGCCATTGAGATCCACATGGAGCCAACTCTCTGCGGTGAAAAGAAAGGGATTATCTCAGACAGTAAGCCA
GGAGGAAAGAAAGAGACAAGAGGCTATCTTTGAAGTCATATCCTCTGAACATTCATATTTACTCAGCTTG
GAGATCTTGATACGAATGTTTAAAAATTCTAAAGAACTGAGTGATACAATGACTAAAACCGAGAGGCACC
ATCTTTTCTCCAATATTACAGATGTCTGTGAGGCAAGCAAAAAGTTCTTTATAGAGTTGGAAGCAAGACA
TCAGAATAATATCTTCATAGATGACATAAGTGACATTGTGGAAAAACACACAGCATCCACATTTGACCCA
TATGTGAAATACTGCACAAATGAAGTCTACCAACAACGAACACTACAAAAATTGTTAGCTACCAATCCAT
CCTTTAAGGAAGTATTGTCAAGGATTGAGTCCCATGAAGACTGTAGGAACTTACCCATGATCTCTTTTCT
CATTCTCCCCATGCAGAGGGTGACCCGCCTTCCCCTGCTGATGGATACTATCTGTCAAAAAACACCTAAG
GACTCTCCGAAGTATGAAGTCTGCAAAAGAGCCTTGAAGGAAGTTAGCAAGTTGGTTCGACTATGCAATG
AGGGCGCCCGGAAGATGGAAAGGACTGAGATGATGTACACAATTAACTCCCAGCTGGAATTTAAAATTAA
GCCTTTTCCTTTAGTCTCCTCTTCCCGGTGGTTGGTAAAAAGAGGTGAATTGACAGCCTATGTTGAAGAC
ACTGTGCTTTTCTCAAGAAGGACATCCAAACAGCAAGTCTACTTCTTTCTCTTTAACGATGTGCTCATTA
TCACCAAGAAGAAGAGTGAAGAAAGTTACAACGTCAATGATTATTCCTTAAGAGATCAGCTATTGGTGGA
ATCTTGTGACAATGAAGAGCTTAATTCTTCTCCAGGGAAGAACAGCTCCACAATGCTCTATTCAAGACAG
AGCTCTGCCAGTCACCTCTTTACTCTGACAGTCCTTAGTAACCACGCGAATGAGAAAGTGGAGATGCTAC
TAGGAGCTGAGACGCAGAGCGAGCGAGCCCGCTGGATAACTGCCCTGGGACACAGCAGCGGGAAGCCGCC
TGCAGACCGAACCTCACTGACCCAGGTGGAAATCGTTAGGTCATTTACTGCTAAGCAGCCAGATGAACTC
TCCCTGCAGGTGGCTGACGTCGTCCTCATCTATCAACGTGTCAGCGATGGCTGGTATGAGGGGGAACGAC
TACGAGATGGAGAAAGAGGCTGGTTTCCTATGGAATGTGCCAAGGAGATAACATGTCAAGCTACAATTGA
TAAGAATGTGGAGAGAATGGGACGCTTGCTAGGACTGGAGACCAACGTGTAGGGATCCGTCGACGGTACC
GCGGGCCCGGGATCCACCGGATCTAGATAACTGATCATAATCAGCCATACCACATTTGTAGAGGTTTTAC
TTGCTTTAAAAAACCTCCCACACCTCCCCCTGAACCTGAAACATAAAATGAATGCAATTGTTGTTGTTAA
CTTGTTTATTGCAGCTTATAATGGTTACAAATAAAGCAATAGCATCACAAATTTCACAAATAAAGCATTT
TTTTCACTGCATTCTAGTTGTGGTTTGTCCAAACTCATCAATGTATCTTAACGCGTAAATTGTAAGCGTT
AATATTTTGTTAAAATTCGCGTTAAATTTTTGTTAAATCAGCTCATTTTTTAACCAATAGGCCGAAATCG
GCAAAATCCCTTATAAATCAAAAGAATAGACCGAGATAGGGT
[37 nt withheld, positions 4383-4419]
AAAGAACGTGGACTCCAACGTCAAAGG
[49 nt withheld, positions 4447-4495]
T
[91 nt withheld, positions 4497-4587]
G
[124 nt withheld, positions 4589-4712]
CAGGTGGCACTTTTCGGGGAAATGTGCGCGGAACCCCTATTTGTTTATTTTTCTAAATACATTCAAATAT
GTATCCGCTCATGAGACAATAACCCTGATAAATGCTTCAATAATATTGAAAAAGGAAGAGTCCTGAGGCG
GAAAGAACCAGCTGTGGAATGTGTGTCAGTTAGGGTGTGGAAAGTCCCCAGGCTCCCCAGCAGGCAGAAG
TATGCAAAGCATGCATCTCAATTAGTCAGCAACCAGGTGTGGAAAGTCCCCAGGCTCCCCAGCAGGCAGA
AGTATGCAAAGCATGCATCTCAATTAGTCAGCAACCATAGTCCCGCCCCTAACTCCGCCCATCCCGCCCC
TAACTCCGCCCAGTTCCGCCCATTCTCCGCCCCATGGCTGACTAATTTTTTTTATTTATGCAGAGGCCGA
GGCCGCCTCGGCCTCTGAGCTATTCCAGAAGTAGTGAGGAGGCTTTTTTGGAGGCCTAGGCTTTTGCAAA
GATCGATCAAGAGACAGGATGAGGATCGTTTCGCATGATTGAACAAGATGGATTGCACGCAGGTTCTCCG
GCCGCTTGGGTGGAGAGGCTATTCGGCTATGACTGGGCACAACAGACAATCGGCTGCTCTGATGCCGCCG
TGTTCCGGCTGTCAGCGCAGGGGCGCCCGGTTCTTTTTGTCAAGACCGACCTGTCCGGTGCCCTGAATGA
ACTGCAAGACGAGGCAGCGCGGCTATCGTGGCTGGCCACGACGGGCGTTCCTTGCGCAGCTGTGCTCGAC
GTTGTCACTGAAGCGGGAAGGGACTGGCTGCTATTGGGCGAAGTGCCGGGGCAGGATCTCCTGTCATCTC
ACCTTGCTCCTGCCGAGAAAGTATCCATCATGGCTGATGCAATGCGGCGGCTGCATACGCTTGATCCGGC
TACCTGCCCATTCGACCACCAAGCGAAACATCGCATCGAGCGAGCACGTACTCGGATGGAAGCCGGTCTT
GTCGATCAGGATGATCTGGACGAAGAGCATCAGGGGCTCGCGCCAGCCGAACTGTTCGCCAGGCTCAAGG
CGAGCATGCCCGACGGCGAGGATCTCGTCGTGACCCATGGCGATGCCTGCTTGCCGAATATCATGGTGGA
AAATGGCCGCTTTTCTGGATTCATCGACTGTGGCCGGCTGGGTGTGGCGGACCGCTATCAGGACATAGCG
TTGGCTACCCGTGATATTGCTGAAGAGCTTGGCGGCGAATGGGCTGACCGCTTCCTCGTGCTTTACGGTA
TCGCCGCTCCCGATTCGCAGCGCATCGCCTTCTATCGCCTTCTTGACGAGTTCTTCTGAGCGGGACTCTG
GGGTTCGAAATGACCGACCAAGCGACGCCCAACCTGCCATCACGAGATTTCGATTCCACCGCCGCCTTCT
ATGAAAGGTTGGGCTTCGGAATCGTTTTCCGGGACGCCGGCTGGATGATCCTCCAGCGCGGGGATCTCAT
GCTGGAGTTCTTCGCCCACCCTAGGGGGAGGCTAACTGAAACACGGAAGGAGACAATACCGGAAGGAACC
CGCGCTATGACGGCAATAAAAAGACAGAATAAAACGCACGGTGTTGGGTCGTTTGTTCATAAACGCGGGG
TTCGGTCCCAGGGCTGGCACTCTGTCGATACCCCACCGAGACCCCATTGGGGCCAATACGCCCGCGTTTC
TTCCTTTTCCCCACCCCACCCCCCAAGTTCGGGTGAAGGCCCAGGGCTCGCAGCCAACGTCGGGGCGGCA
GGCCCTGCCATAGCCTCAGGTTACTCATATATACTTTAGATTGATTTAAAACTTCATTTTTAATTTAAAA
GGATCTAGGTGAAGATCCTTTTTGATAATCTCATGACCAAAATCCCTTAACGTGAGTTTTCGTTCCACTG
AGCGTCAGACCCCGTAGAAAAGATCAAAGGATCTTCTTGAGATCCTTTTTTTCTGCGCGTAATCTGCTGC
TTGCAAACAAAAAAACCACCGCTACCAGCGGTGGTTTGTTTGCCGGATCAAGAGCTACCAACTCTTTTTC
CGAAGGTAACTGGCTTCAGCAGAGCGCAGATACCAAATACTGTTCTTCTAGTGTAGCCGTAGTTAGGCCA
CCACTTCAAGAACTCTGTAGCACCGCCTACATACCTCGCTCTGCTAATCCTGTTACCAGTGGCTGCTGCC
AGTGGCGATAAGTCGTGTCTTACCGGGTTGGACTCAAGACGATAGTTACCGGATAAGGCGCAGCGGTCGG
GCTGAACGGGGGGTTCGTGCACACAGCCCAGCTTGGAGCGAACGACCTACACCGAACTGAGATACCTACA
GCGTGAGCTATGAGAAAGCGCCACGCTTCCCGAAGGGAGAAAGGCGGACAGGTATCCGGTAAGCGGCAGG
GTCGGAACAGGAGAGCGCACGAGGGAGCTTCCAGGGGGAAACGCCTGGTATCTTTATAGTCCTGTCGGGT
TTCGCCACCTCTGACTTGAGCGTCGATTTTTGTGATGCTCGTCAGGGGGGCGGAGCCTATGGAAAAACGC
CAGCAACGCGGCCTTTTTACGGTTCCTGGCCTTTTGCTGGCCTTTTGCTCACATGTTCTTTCCTGCGTTA
TCCCCTGATTCTGTGGATAACCGTATTACCGCCATGCAT
Features (pLannotate 1.2.2; 16 found; start..end, strand, type, name):
     61..364     +  enhancer       CMV enhancer: human cytomegalovirus immediate early enhancer
    365..568     +  promoter       CMV promoter: human cytomegalovirus (CMV) immediate early promoter
    613..1320    +  CDS            mCherry: mCherry is a basic (constitutively fluorescent) red fluorescent protein published in 2004, derived from Discosoma sp.. It is reported to be a very rapidly-maturing monomer with low acid sensitivity.
   1321..1349    +  misc_feature   MCS (fragment): multiple cloning site
   1357..3969    +  CDS            ARHGEF26: ARHGQ_HUMAN - Also known as SGEF. Experimental evidence at protein level: Swiss-Prot protein existence level 1. Activates RhoG GTPase by promoting the exchange of GDP by GTP. Required for the formation of membrane ruffles during macropinocytosis. Required for the formation of cup-like structures during trans-endothelial migration of leukocytes. In case of Salmonella enterica infection, activated by SopB, which induces cytoskeleton rearrangements and promotes bacterial entry. From Homo sapiens (Human).
   3979..4005    +  misc_feature   MCS (fragment): multiple cloning site
   4022..4106    +  CDS            large T antigen (fragment): large T antigen from SV40 (simian virus 40)
   4129..4250    +  polyA_signal   SV40 poly(A) signal: SV40 polyadenylation signal
   4284..4712    -  rep_origin     f1 ori (sequence partly withheld): f1 bacteriophage origin of replication; arrow indicates direction of (+) strand synthesis
   4739..4843    +  promoter       AmpR promoter: bla
   4845..5202    +  promoter       SV40 promoter: SV40 enhancer and early promoter
   5237..6031    +  CDS            NeoR/KanR: aminoglycoside phosphotransferase from Tn5; aph(3')-II (or nptII); confers resistance to neomycin, kanamycin, and G418 (Geneticin®)
   6052..6204    +  CDS            ble (fragment): BLE_KLEPN - Experimental evidence at protein level: Swiss-Prot protein existence level 1. Binding protein with a strong affinity to the bleomycin family of antibiotics. Binds to CL990; an antimitotic-antibiotic compound. From Klebsiella pneumoniae.
   6263..6310    +  polyA_signal   HSV TK poly(A) signal: herpes simplex virus thymidine kinase polyadenylation signal (Cole and Stacy, 1985)
   6401..6417    -  polyA_signal   bGH poly(A) signal (fragment): bovine growth hormone polyadenylation signal
   6639..7227    +  rep_origin     ori: high-copy-number ColE1/pMB1/pBR322/pUC origin of replication
