[The description below was written by a language model from this plasmid's Addgene catalogue record and pLannotate feature annotations shown in this document.]
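Description:
mCherry-SGEF is a mammalian expression plasmid of about 7.3 kb built on the Clontech pEGFP-C1 backbone, in which the usual EGFP appears to have been replaced by the red fluorescent protein mCherry, since no EGFP is annotated. It is maintained in E. coli as a high-copy plasmid through a ColE1/pUC-type origin and selected with kanamycin. The resistance cassette is the dual-purpose NeoR/KanR gene (Tn5 aminoglycoside phosphotransferase). A bacterial bla-type promoter drives it in bacteria and the SV40 enhancer/early promoter drives it in mammalian cells, with an HSV TK polyadenylation signal, so it could in principle also support G418 selection of transfected cells. An f1 origin is also present. The short ble, large T antigen and bGH poly(A) fragments in the annotation are most likely backbone remnants or incidental matches rather than functional elements.

The payload is a single expression unit driven by the human CMV immediate early enhancer and promoter. mCherry sits at the 5′ end, followed by a short multiple cloning site remnant that acts as a linker. Next comes the coding sequence of SGEF, which the annotation matches to human ARHGEF26, although the catalogue lists the species as synthetic. An SV40 poly(A) signal terminates the transcript. This layout is consistent with an N-terminally mCherry-tagged SGEF fusion, though the reading frame across the junction cannot be confirmed from the table. The cloning sites used are not recorded.

SGEF is a guanine nucleotide exchange factor annotated as activating RhoG and contributing to membrane ruffling and cup-like structures during leukocyte trans-endothelial migration. The record gives the purpose simply as "RhoGEF". The associated publication screened exchange factors for their ability to raise Cdc42 activity in primary human endothelial cells, which suggests use for overexpressing a fluorescently traceable GEF in such assays.
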