Addgene plasmid #129620: mCherry-SGEF
Purpose: RhoGEF
Depositing lab: Dorus Gadella. Depositing organization: University of Amsterdam. Publication: Identification of guanine nucleotide exchange factors that increase Cdc42 activity in primary human endothelial cells. Reinhard NR, Van Der Niet S, Chertkova A, Postma M, Hordijk PL, Gadella TWJ Jr, Goedhart J. Small GTPases. 2019 Aug 30:1-15. doi: 10.1080/21541248.2019.1658509. PubMed 31469028.
Backbone
  Vector backbone: pEGFP-C1
  Backbone manufacturer: Clontech
  Vector type: Mammalian Expression
Growth in bacteria
  Bacterial resistance: Kanamycin, 50 μg/mL
  Growth temperature: 37°C
  Growth strain: DH5alpha
  Copy number: High Copy
Gene/Insert
  Gene/Insert name: SGEF
  Species: Synthetic
  Promoter: CMV
  Cloning method: Restriction Enzyme; 5′ cloning site Unknown (unknown if destroyed); 3′ cloning site Unknown (unknown if destroyed)
Terms and licenses: Academic/Nonprofit Terms; Industry Terms: Not Available to Industry
How to cite: mCherry-SGEF was a gift from Dorus Gadella (Addgene plasmid # 129620 ; http://n2t.net/addgene:129620 ; RRID:Addgene_129620)
